Addgene plasmid #158346: pLKO_S.NWS.HA_NGFR
Purpose: Protein Barcode (Pro-Code) for vector/cell tracking. Contains U6 trRNA cassette for sgRNA cloning. Enables phenotypic CRISPR screens at a single cell resolution (using cytometry).
Depositing lab: Brian Brown. Depositing organization: Icahn School of Medicine at Mount Sinai. Publication: Protein Barcodes Enable High-Dimensional Single-Cell CRISPR Screens. Wroblewska A, Dhainaut M, Ben-Zvi B, Rose SA, Park ES, Amir ED, Bektesevic A, Baccarini A, Merad M, Rahman AH, Brown BD. Cell. 2018 Nov 1;175(4):1141-1155.e16. doi: 10.1016/j.cell.2018.09.022. Epub 2018 Oct 18. PubMed 30343902.
Backbone
  Vector backbone: pLKO
  Backbone size w/o insert (bp): 9000
  Vector type: Lentiviral, CRISPR
Growth in bacteria
  Bacterial resistance: Ampicillin, 100 μg/mL
  Growth temperature: 37°C
  Growth strain: NEB Stable
  Copy number: High Copy
Gene/Insert
  Gene/Insert name: Pro-Code Tagged human dNGFR
  Species: H. sapiens (human)
  Insert size (bp): 1000
  Mutation: Truncation of the signaling domain
  Entrez Gene: NGFR (a.k.a. CD271, Gp80-LNGFR, TNFRSF16, p75(NTR), p75NTR)
  Promoter: EF1a
  Tag / fusion protein: S.NWS.HA (N terminal on insert)
  Cloning method: Restriction Enzyme; 5′ cloning site Unknown (unknown if destroyed)
  Sequencing primers: 5′ cctttttgagtttggatcttggttcat
Terms and licenses: Academic/Nonprofit Terms; Industry Terms: Not Available to Industry
How to cite: pLKO_S.NWS.HA_NGFR was a gift from Brian Brown (Addgene plasmid # 158346 ; http://n2t.net/addgene:158346 ; RRID:Addgene_158346)
