[The description below was written by a language model from this plasmid's Addgene catalogue record and pLannotate feature annotations shown in this document.]
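Description:
pLKO_S.NWS.HA_NGFR is a lentiviral CRISPR vector on the pLKO backbone that pairs a guide RNA expression cassette with a protein barcode ("Pro-Code") reporter. It is propagated in E. coli through a high-copy ColE1/pUC origin and selected with ampicillin (AmpR); an f1 origin and leftover lac/T7/T3 cloning elements are also annotated in the bacterial portion. The viral portion has a third-generation layout. An RSV promoter is fused to a truncated HIV-1 5' LTR to drive genomic RNA production, followed by the Ψ packaging signal with a gag fragment, the RRE for Rev-dependent nuclear export, and a cPPT/CTS. WPRE sits downstream of the transgene to boost expression. A second truncated LTR closes the provirus, and an SV40 poly(A) signal and SV40 origin lie beyond it.

Two expression units lie between the LTRs. A human U6 Pol III promoter sits upstream of the S. pyogenes Cas9 gRNA scaffold, forming the cassette into which an sgRNA spacer is cloned. No Cas9 coding sequence is annotated, so the nuclease would have to be supplied separately. Downstream, the EF-1α promoter drives human NGFR with its signaling domain truncated (dNGFR), carrying an N-terminal combination of three epitope tags: S, NWS and HA. The tags themselves were not picked up as separate features in the automated annotation.

The truncated receptor serves as a scaffold for the epitope tags, and the specific tag combination acts as a barcode detectable by cytometry. Linking each Pro-Code to a particular sgRNA allows vector and cell tracking and supports pooled phenotypic CRISPR screens read out at single-cell resolution.
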