Features (pLannotate 1.2.2; 29 found; start..end, strand, type, name):
    882..907     +  misc_feature   MCS (fragment): multiple cloning site
    920..1882    +  CDS            NGFR (fragment): TNR16_HUMAN - Also known as TNFRSF16. Experimental evidence at protein level: Swiss-Prot protein existence level 1. Low affinity receptor which can bind to NGF, BDNF, NTF3, and NTF4. Forms a heterodimeric receptor with SORCS2 that binds the precursor forms of NGF, BDNF and NTF3 with high affinity, and has much lower affinity for mature NGF and BDNF (PubMed:24908487). Plays an important role in differentiation and survival of specific neuronal populations during development (By similarity). Can mediate cell survival as well as cell death of neural cells. Plays a role in the inactivation of RHOA
   1913..2501    +  misc_feature   WPRE: woodchuck hepatitis virus posttranscriptional regulatory element
   2506..2643    +  CDS            nef (fragment): NEF_HV1LA - Experimental evidence at protein level: Swiss-Prot protein existence level 1. Extracellular Nef protein targets CD4(+) T-lymphocytes for apoptosis by interacting with CXCR4 surface receptors. From Human immunodeficiency virus type 1 group M subtype B (isolate Lai) (HIV-1).
   2629..2809    +  LTR            5' LTR (truncated): truncated 5' long terminal repeat (LTR) from HIV-1
   2881..3002    +  polyA_signal   SV40 poly(A) signal: SV40 polyadenylation signal
   3042..3177    +  rep_origin     SV40 ori: SV40 origin of replication
   3198..3216    -  promoter       T7 promoter: promoter for bacteriophage T7 RNA polymerase
   3224..3379    +  CDS            lacZα (fragment): LacZα fragment of β-galactosidase; lacZ fragment
   3384..3812    +  rep_origin     f1 ori (sequence partly withheld): f1 bacteriophage origin of replication; arrow indicates direction of (+) strand synthesis
   3865..3969    +  promoter       AmpR promoter: bla
   3970..4830    +  CDS            AmpR: β-lactamase; bla; confers resistance to ampicillin, carbenicillin, and related antibiotics
   5001..5589    +  rep_origin     ori: high-copy-number ColE1/pMB1/pBR322/pUC origin of replication
   5772..5864    +  CDS            lacI (fragment): lac repressor; lacI; The lac repressor binds to the lac operator to inhibit transcription in E. coli. This inhibition can be relieved by adding lactose or isopropyl-β-D-thiogalactopyranoside (IPTG).
   5877..5898    +  protein_bind   CAP binding site: CAP binding activates transcription in the presence of cAMP. E. coli catabolite activator protein
   5913..5943    +  promoter       lac promoter: promoter for the E. coli lac operon
   5951..5967    +  protein_bind   lac operator: The lac repressor binds to the lac operator to inhibit transcription in E. coli. This inhibition can be relieved by adding lactose or isopropyl-β-D-thiogalactopyranoside (IPTG). lac repressor encoded by lacI
   6012..6030    +  promoter       T3 promoter: promoter for bacteriophage T3 RNA polymerase
   6058..6284    +  promoter       RSV promoter: Rous sarcoma virus enhancer/promoter
   6285..6465    +  LTR            5' LTR (truncated): truncated 5' long terminal repeat (LTR) from HIV-1
   6512..6637    +  misc_feature   HIV-1 Ψ: packaging signal of human immunodeficiency virus type 1
   6621..6984    +  CDS            HIV-1 gag (fragment): gag protein from human immunodeficiency virus 1; gag
   7130..7363    +  misc_feature   RRE: The Rev response element (RRE) of HIV-1 allows for Rev-dependent mRNA export from the nucleus to the cytoplasm.
   7740..7840    +  CDS            Rev (fragment): human immunodeficiency virus 1 (HIV-1) Rev protein; rev; enhances nuclear export of unspliced and incompletely spliced viral mRNAs
   7890..8130    +  promoter       U6 promoter: RNA polymerase III promoter for human U6 snRNA
   8157..8232    +  misc_RNA       gRNA scaffold: guide RNA scaffold for the Streptococcus pyogenes CRISPR/Cas9 system
   8280..8397    +  misc_feature   cPPT/CTS: central polypurine tract and central termination sequence of HIV-1
   8464..8530    +  CDS            small t antigen (fragment): SV40 (simian virus 40) small t antigen
   8537..865     +  promoter       EF-1α promoter (across the origin): strong constitutive promoter for human elongation factor EF-1α
>Addgene plasmid #158346 | pLKO_S.NWS.HA_NGFR | addgene full sequence | sequence record 330664 | Addgene NGS Result
GCAGTACGTGATTCTTGATCCCGAGCTTCGGGTTGGAAGTGGGTGGGAGAGTTCGAGGCCTTGCGCTTAA
GGAGCCCCTTCGCCTCGTGCTTGAGTTGAGGCCTGGCCTGGGCGCTGGGGCCGCCGCGTGCGAATCTGGT
GGCACCTTCGCGCCTGTCTCGCTGCTTTCGATAAGTCTCTAGCCATTTAAAATTTTTGATGACCTGCTGC
GACGCTTTTTTTCTGGCAAGATAGTCTTGTAAATGCGGGCCAAGATCTGCACACTGGTATTTCGGTTTTT
GGGGCCGCGGGCGGCGACGGGGCCCGTGCGTCCCAGCGCACATGTTCGGCGAGGCGGGGCCTGCGAGCGC
GGCCACCGAGAATCGGACGGGGGTAGTCTCAAGCTGGCCGGCCTGCTCTGGTGCCTGGCCTCGCGCCGCC
GTGTATCGCCCCGCCCTGGGCGGCAAGGCTGGCCCGGTCGGCACCAGTTGCGTGAGCGGAAAGATGGCCG
CTTCCCGGCCCTGCTGCAGGGAGCTCAAAATGGAGGACGCGGCGCTCGGGAGAGCGGGCGGGTGAGTCAC
CCACACAAAGGAAAAGGGCCTTTCCGTCCTCAGCCGTCGCTTCATGTGACTCCACGGAGTACCGGGCGCC
GTCCAGGCACCTCGATTAGTTCTCGAGCTTTTGGAGTACGTCGTCTTTAGGTTGGGGGGAGGGGTTTTAT
GCGATGGAGTTTCCCCACACTGAGTGGGTGGAGACTGAAGTTAGGCCAGCTTGGCACTTGATGTAATTCT
CCTTGGAATTTGCCCTTTTTGAGTTTGGATCTTGGTTCATTCTCAAGCCTCAGACAGTGGTTCAAAGTTT
TTTTCTTCCATTTCAGGTGTCGTGAGGAATTCTGCAGTCGATCGACGGTACCGCGGGCCCGGGATCCACG
GTCGCCACCATGGGGGCAGGTGCCACCGGCCGCGCCATGGACGGGCCGCGCCTGCTGCTGTTGCTGCTTC
TGGGGGTGTCCCTTGGAGGTGCCAAGGAGGCATGCAAGGAGACCGCCGCCGCCAAGTTCGAGAGGCAGCA
CATGGACAGCGGAGGAGGCGGGGGAGGGAACTGGTCCCACCCCCAATTCGAGAAAGGAGGAGGCGGGGGA
GGGTACCCATACGATGTGCCAGATTACGCTCCCACAGGCCTGTACACACACAGCGGTGAGTGCTGCAAAG
CCTGCAACCTGGGCGAGGGTGTGGCCCAGCCTTGTGGAGCCAACCAGACCGTGTGTGAGCCCTGCCTGGA
CAGCGTGACGTTCTCCGACGTGGTGAGCGCGACCGAGCCGTGCAAGCCGTGCACCGAGTGCGTGGGGCTC
CAGAGCATGTCGGCGCCGTGCGTGGAGGCCGACGACGCCGTGTGCCGCTGCGCCTACGGCTACTACCAGG
ATGAGACGACTGGGCGCTGCGAGGCGTGCCGCGTGTGCGAGGCGGGCTCGGGCCTCGTGTTCTCCTGCCA
GGACAAGCAGAACACCGTGTGCGAGGAGTGCCCCGACGGCACGTATTCCGACGAGGCCAACCACGTGGAC
CCGTGCCTGCCCTGCACCGTGTGCGAGGACACCGAGCGCCAGCTCCGCGAGTGCACACGCTGGGCCGACG
CCGAGTGCGAGGAGATCCCTGGCCGTTGGATTACACGGTCCACACCCCCAGAGGGCTCGGACAGCACAGC
CCCCAGCACCCAGGAGCCTGAGGCACCTCCAGAACAAGACCTCATAGCCAGCACGGTGGCAGGTGTGGTG
ACCACAGTGATGGGCAGCTCCCAGCCCGTGGTGACCCGAGGCACCACCGACAACCTCATCCCTGTCTATT
GCTCCATCCTGGCTGCTGTGGTTGTGGGCCTTGTGGCCTACATAGCCTTCAAGAGGTGGAACAGGGGTAT
CCTCTAGAGCGGCCGCGTCGACAATCAACCTCTGGATTACAAAATTTGTGAAAGATTGACTGGTATTCTT
AACTATGTTGCTCCTTTTACGCTATGTGGATACGCTGCTTTAATGCCTTTGTATCATGCTATTGCTTCCC
GTATGGCTTTCATTTTCTCCTCCTTGTATAAATCCTGGTTGCTGTCTCTTTATGAGGAGTTGTGGCCCGT
TGTCAGGCAACGTGGCGTGGTGTGCACTGTGTTTGCTGACGCAACCCCCACTGGTTGGGGCATTGCCACC
ACCTGTCAGCTCCTTTCCGGGACTTTCGCTTTCCCCCTCCCTATTGCCACGGCGGAACTCATCGCCGCCT
GCCTTGCCCGCTGCTGGACAGGGGCTCGGCTGTTGGGCACTGACAATTCCGTGGTGTTGTCGGGGAAGCT
GACGTCCTTTCCATGGCTGCTCGCCTGTGTTGCCACCTGGATTCTGCGCGGGACGTCCTTCTGCTACGTC
CCTTCGGCCCTCAATCCAGCGGACCTTCCTTCCCGCGGCCTGCTGCCGGCTCTGCGGCCTCTTCCGCATC
TTCGCCTTCGCCCTCAGACGAGTCGGATCTCCCTTTGGGCCGCCTCCCCGCCTGGGTACCTTTAAGACCA
ATGACTTACAAGGCAGCTGTAGATCTTAGCCACTTTTTAAAAGAAAAGGGGGGACTGGAAGGGCTAATTC
ACTCCCAACGAAGATAAGATCTGCTTTTTGCTTGTACTGGGTCTCTCTGGTTAGACCAGATCTGAGCCTG
GGAGCTCTCTGGCTAACTAGGGAACCCACTGCTTAAGCCTCAATAAAGCTTGCCTTGAGTGCTTCAAGTA
GTGTGTGCCCGTCTGTTGTGTGACTCTGGTAACTAGAGATCCCTCAGACCCTTTTAGTCAGTGTGGAAAA
TCTCTAGCAGTAGTAGTTCATGTCATCTTATTATTCAGTATTTATAACTTGCAAAGAAATGAATATCAGA
GAGTGAGAGGAACTTGTTTATTGCAGCTTATAATGGTTACAAATAAAGCAATAGCATCACAAATTTCACA
AATAAAGCATTTTTTTCACTGCATTCTAGTTGTGGTTTGTCCAAACTCATCAATGTATCTTATCATGTCT
GGCTCTAGCTATCCCGCCCCTAACTCCGCCCATCCCGCCCCTAACTCCGCCCAGTTCCGCCCATTCTCCG
CCCCATGGCTGACTAATTTTTTTTATTTATGCAGAGGCCGAGGCCGCCTCGGCCTCTGAGCTATTCCAGA
AGTAGTGAGGAGGCTTTTTTGGAGGCCTAGGGACGTACCCAATTCGCCCTATAGTGAGTCGTATTACGCG
CGCTCACTGGCCGTCGTTTTACAACGTCGTGACTGGGAAAACCCTGGCGTTACCCAACTTAATCGCCTTG
CAGCACATCCCCCTTTCGCCAGCTGGCGTAATAGCGAAGAGGCCCGCACCGATCGCCCTTCCCAACAGTT
GCGCAGCCTGAATGGCGAATGGG
[124 nt withheld, positions 3384-3507]
C
[91 nt withheld, positions 3509-3599]
A
[49 nt withheld, positions 3601-3649]
CCTTTGACGTTGGAGTCCACGTTCTTT
[37 nt withheld, positions 3677-3713]
ACCCTATCTCGGTCTATTCTTTTGATTTATAAGGGATTTTGCCGATTTCGGCCTATTGGTTAAAAAATGA
GCTGATTTAACAAAAATTTAACGCGAATTTTAACAAAATATTAACGCTTACAATTTAGGTGGCACTTTTC
GGGGAAATGTGCGCGGAACCCCTATTTGTTTATTTTTCTAAATACATTCAAATATGTATCCGCTCATGAG
ACAATAACCCTGATAAATGCTTCAATAATATTGAAAAAGGAAGAGTATGAGTATTCAACATTTCCGTGTC
GCCCTTATTCCCTTTTTTGCGGCATTTTGCCTTCCTGTTTTTGCTCACCCAGAAACGCTGGTGAAAGTAA
AAGATGCTGAAGATCAGTTGGGTGCACGAGTGGGTTACATCGAACTGGATCTCAACAGCGGTAAGATCCT
TGAGAGTTTTCGCCCCGAAGAACGTTTTCCAATGATGAGCACTTTTAAAGTTCTGCTATGTGGCGCGGTA
TTATCCCGTATTGACGCCGGGCAAGAGCAACTCGGTCGCCGCATACACTATTCTCAGAATGACTTGGTTG
AGTACTCACCAGTCACAGAAAAGCATCTTACGGATGGCATGACAGTAAGAGAATTATGCAGTGCTGCCAT
AACCATGAGTGATAACACTGCGGCCAACTTACTTCTGACAACGATCGGAGGACCGAAGGAGCTAACCGCT
TTTTTGCACAACATGGGGGATCATGTAACTCGCCTTGATCGTTGGGAACCGGAGCTGAATGAAGCCATAC
CAAACGACGAGCGTGACACCACGATGCCTGTAGCAATGGCAACAACGTTGCGCAAACTATTAACTGGCGA
ACTACTTACTCTAGCTTCCCGGCAACAATTAATAGACTGGATGGAGGCGGATAAAGTTGCAGGACCACTT
CTGCGCTCGGCCCTTCCGGCTGGCTGGTTTATTGCTGATAAATCTGGAGCCGGTGAGCGTGGGTCTCGCG
GTATCATTGCAGCACTGGGGCCAGATGGTAAGCCCTCCCGTATCGTAGTTATCTACACGACGGGGAGTCA
GGCAACTATGGATGAACGAAATAGACAGATCGCTGAGATAGGTGCCTCACTGATTAAGCATTGGTAACTG
TCAGACCAAGTTTACTCATATATACTTTAGATTGATTTAAAACTTCATTTTTAATTTAAAAGGATCTAGG
TGAAGATCCTTTTTGATAATCTCATGACCAAAATCCCTTAACGTGAGTTTTCGTTCCACTGAGCGTCAGA
CCCCGTAGAAAAGATCAAAGGATCTTCTTGAGATCCTTTTTTTCTGCGCGTAATCTGCTGCTTGCAAACA
AAAAAACCACCGCTACCAGCGGTGGTTTGTTTGCCGGATCAAGAGCTACCAACTCTTTTTCCGAAGGTAA
CTGGCTTCAGCAGAGCGCAGATACCAAATACTGTTCTTCTAGTGTAGCCGTAGTTAGGCCACCACTTCAA
GAACTCTGTAGCACCGCCTACATACCTCGCTCTGCTAATCCTGTTACCAGTGGCTGCTGCCAGTGGCGAT
AAGTCGTGTCTTACCGGGTTGGACTCAAGACGATAGTTACCGGATAAGGCGCAGCGGTCGGGCTGAACGG
GGGGTTCGTGCACACAGCCCAGCTTGGAGCGAACGACCTACACCGAACTGAGATACCTACAGCGTGAGCT
ATGAGAAAGCGCCACGCTTCCCGAAGGGAGAAAGGCGGACAGGTATCCGGTAAGCGGCAGGGTCGGAACA
GGAGAGCGCACGAGGGAGCTTCCAGGGGGAAACGCCTGGTATCTTTATAGTCCTGTCGGGTTTCGCCACC
TCTGACTTGAGCGTCGATTTTTGTGATGCTCGTCAGGGGGGCGGAGCCTATGGAAAAACGCCAGCAACGC
GGCCTTTTTACGGTTCCTGGCCTTTTGCTGGCCTTTTGCTCACATGTTCTTTCCTGCGTTATCCCCTGAT
TCTGTGGATAACCGTATTACCGCCTTTGAGTGAGCTGATACCGCTCGCCGCAGCCGAACGACCGAGCGCA
GCGAGTCAGTGAGCGAGGAAGCGGAAGAGCGCCCAATACGCAAACCGCCTCTCCCCGCGCGTTGGCCGAT
TCATTAATGCAGCTGGCACGACAGGTTTCCCGACTGGAAAGCGGGCAGTGAGCGCAACGCAATTAATGTG
AGTTAGCTCACTCATTAGGCACCCCAGGCTTTACACTTTATGCTTCCGGCTCGTATGTTGTGTGGAATTG
TGAGCGGATAACAATTTCACACAGGAAACAGCTATGACCATGATTACGCCAAGCGCGCAATTAACCCTCA
CTAAAGGGAACAAAAGCTGGAGCTGCAAGCTTAATGTAGTCTTATGCAATACTCTTGTAGTCTTGCAACA
TGGTAACGATGAGTTAGCAACATGCCTTACAAGGAGAGAAAAAGCACCGTGCATGGCGATTGGTGGAAGT
AAGGTGGTACGATCGTGCCTTATTAGGAAGGCAACAGACGGGTCTGACATGGATTGGACGAACCACTGAA
TTGCCGCATTGCAGAGATATTGTATTTAAGTGCCTAGCTCGATACATAAACGGGTCTCTCTGGTTAGACC
AGATCTGAGCCTGGGAGCTCTCTGGCTAACTAGGGAACCCACTGCTTAAGCCTCAATAAAGCTTGCCTTG
AGTGCTTCAAGTAGTGTGTGCCCGTCTGTTGTGTGACTCTGGTAACTAGAGATCCCTCAGACCCTTTTAG
TCAGTGTGGAAAATCTCTAGCAGTGGCGCCCGAACAGGGACTTGAAAGCGAAAGGGAAACCAGAGGAGCT
CTCTCGACGCAGGACTCGGCTTGCTGAAGCGCGCACGGCAAGAGGCGAGGGGCGGCGACTGGTGAGTACG
CCAAAAATTTTGACTAGCGGAGGCTAGAAGGAGAGAGATGGGTGCGAGAGCGTCAGTATTAAGCGGGGGA
GAATTAGATCGCGATGGGAAAAAATTCGGTTAAGGCCAGGGGGAAAGAAAAAATATAAATTAAAACATAT
AGTATGGGCAAGCAGGGAGCTAGAACGATTCGCAGTTAATCCTGGCCTGTTAGAAACATCAGAAGGCTGT
AGACAAATACTGGGACAGCTACAACCATCCCTTCAGACAGGATCAGAAGAACTTAGATCATTATATAATA
CAGTAGCAACCCTCTATTGTGTGCATCAAAGGATAGAGATAAAAGACACCAAGGAAGCTTTAGACAAGAT
AGAGGAAGAGCAAAACAAAAGTAAGACCACCGCACAGCAAGCGGCCGCTGATCTTCAGACCTGGAGGAGG
AGATATGAGGGACAATTGGAGAAGTGAATTATATAAATATAAAGTAGTAAAAATTGAACCATTAGGAGTA
GCACCCACCAAGGCAAAGAGAAGAGTGGTGCAGAGAGAAAAAAGAGCAGTGGGAATAGGAGCTTTGTTCC
TTGGGTTCTTGGGAGCAGCAGGAAGCACTATGGGCGCAGCGTCAATGACGCTGACGGTACAGGCCAGACA
ATTATTGTCTGGTATAGTGCAGCAGCAGAACAATTTGCTGAGGGCTATTGAGGCGCAACAGCATCTGTTG
CAACTCACAGTCTGGGGCATCAAGCAGCTCCAGGCAAGAATCCTGGCTGTGGAAAGATACCTAAAGGATC
AACAGCTCCTGGGGATTTGGGGTTGCTCTGGAAAACTCATTTGCACCACTGCTGTGCCTTGGAATGCTAG
TTGGAGTAATAAATCTCTGGAACAGATTTGGAATCACACGACCTGGATGGAGTGGGACAGAGAAATTAAC
AATTACACAAGCTTAATACACTCCTTAATTGAAGAATCGCAAAACCAGCAAGAAAAGAATGAACAAGAAT
TATTGGAATTAGATAAATGGGCAAGTTTGTGGAATTGGTTTAACATAACAAATTGGCTGTGGTATATAAA
ATTATTCATAATGATAGTAGGAGGCTTGGTAGGTTTAAGAATAGTTTTTGCTGTACTTTCTATAGTGAAT
AGAGTTAGGCAGGGATATTCACCATTATCGTTTCAGACCCACCTCCCAACCCCGAGGGGACCCGACAGGC
CCGAAGGAATAGAAGAAGAAGGTGGAGAGAGAGACAGAGACAGATCCATTCGATTAGTGAACGGATCTCG
ACGGTATCGATCACGAGACTAGTATCGAGCGGCCGCCCCCTTCACCGAGGGCCTATTTCCCATGATTCCT
TCATATTTGCATATACGATACAAGGCTGTTAGAGAGATAATTGGAATTAATTTGACTGTAAACACAAAGA
TATTAGTACAAAATACGTGACGTAGAAAGTAATAATTTCTTGGGTAGTTTGCAGTTTTAAAATTATGTTT
TAAAATGGACTATCATATGCTTACCGTAACTTGAAAGTATTTCGATTTCTTGGCTTTATATATCTTGTGG
AAAGGACGAAACACCGGGTCTTCGAGAAGACCTGTTTTAGAGCTAGAAATAGCAAGTTAAAATAAGGCTA
GTCCGTTATCAACTTGAAAAAGTGGCACCGAGTCGGTGCTTTTTTTAATTCTCGACCTCGAGACAAATGG
CAGTATTCATCCACAATTTTAAAAGAAAAGGGGGGATTGGGGGGTACAGTGCAGGGGAAAGAATAGTAGA
CATAATAGCAACAGACATACAAACTAAAGAATTACAAAAACAAATTACAAAAATTCAAAATTTTCGGGTT
TATTACAGGGACAGCAGAGATCCACTTTGGCCGCGGCTCGAGGCGATAAGCTTTGCAAAGATGGATAAAG
TTTTAAACAGAGAGGAATCTTTGCAGCTAATGGACCTTCTAGGTCTTGAAAGGAGTGGGAATTGGCTCCG
GTGCCCGTCAGTGGGCAGAGCGCACATCGCCCACAGTCCCCGAGAAGTTGGGGGGAGGGGTCGGCAATTG
AACCGGTGCCTAGAGAAGGTGGCGCGGGGTAAACTGGGAAAGTGATGTCGTGTACTGGCTCCGCCTTTTT
CCCGAGGGTGGGGGAGAACCGTATATAAGTGCAGTAGTCGCCGTGAACGTTCTTTTTCGCAACGGGTTTG
CCGCCAGAACACAGGTAAGTGCCGTGTGTGGTTCCCGCGGGCCTGGCCTCTTTACGGGTTATGGCCCTTG
CGTGCCTTGAATTACTTCCACCTGGCT
