>Addgene plasmid #158346 | pLKO_S.NWS.HA_NGFR | depositor partial sequence | sequence record 305561 | Tagged NGFR
ATGGGGGCAGGTGCCACCGGCCGCGCCATGGACGGGCCGCGCCTGCTGCTGTTGCTGCTTCTGGGGGTGT
CCCTTGGAGGTGCCAAGGAGGCATGCAAGGAGACCGCCGCCGCCAAGTTCGAGAGGCAGCACATGGACAG
CGGAGGAGGCGGGGGAGGGAACTGGTCCCACCCCCAATTCGAGAAAGGAGGAGGCGGGGGAGGGTACCCA
TACGATGTGCCAGATTACGCTCCCACAGGCCTGTACACACACAGCGGTGAGTGCTGCAAAGCCTGCAACC
TGGGCGAGGGTGTGGCCCAGCCTTGTGGAGCCAACCAGACCGTGTGTGAGCCCTGCCTGGACAGCGTGAC
GTTCTCCGACGTGGTGAGCGCGACCGAGCCGTGCAAGCCGTGCACCGAGTGCGTGGGGCTCCAGAGCATG
TCGGCGCCGTGCGTGGAGGCCGACGACGCCGTGTGCCGCTGCGCCTACGGCTACTACCAGGATGAGACGA
CTGGGCGCTGCGAGGCGTGCCGCGTGTGCGAGGCGGGCTCGGGCCTCGTGTTCTCCTGCCAGGACAAGCA
GAACACCGTGTGCGAGGAGTGCCCCGACGGCACGTATTCCGACGAGGCCAACCACGTGGACCCGTGCCTG
CCCTGCACCGTGTGCGAGGACACCGAGCGCCAGCTCCGCGAGTGCACACGCTGGGCCGACGCCGAGTGCG
AGGAGATCCCTGGCCGTTGGATTACACGGTCCACACCCCCAGAGGGCTCGGACAGCACAGCCCCCAGCAC
CCAGGAGCCTGAGGCACCTCCAGAACAAGACCTCATAGCCAGCACGGTGGCAGGTGTGGTGACCACAGTG
ATGGGCAGCTCCCAGCCCGTGGTGACCCGAGGCACCACCGACAACCTCATCCCTGTCTATTGCTCCATCC
TGGCTGCTGTGGTTGTGGGCCTTGTGGCCTACATAGCCTTCAAGAGGTGGAACAGGGGTATCCTCTAG
